Addgene plasmid #159007: pMSR:MSMEG_0248:Dendra
Purpose: T7 expression of C-term fluorescent fusion in E. coli
Depositing lab: Keith Derbyshire & Joseph Wade. Depositing organization: Wadsworth Center, New York State Department of Health. Publication: A Mycobacterial Systems Resource for the Research Community. Judd JA, Canestrari J, Clark R, Joseph A, Lapierre P, Lasek-Nesselquist E, Mir M, Palumbo M, Smith C, Stone M, Upadhyay A, Wirth SE, Dedrick RM, Meier CG, Russell DA, Dills A, Dove E, Kester J, Wolf ID, Zhu J, Rubin ER, Fortune S, Hatfull GF, Gray TA, Wade JT, Derbyshire KM. mBio. 2021 Mar 2;12(2). pii: mBio.02401-20. doi: 10.1128/mBio.02401-20. PubMed 33653882.
Backbone
  Vector backbone: pMSR:Dendra
  Vector type: Bacterial Expression ; Integrating Mycobacterial Expression Vector attL5
Growth in bacteria
  Bacterial resistance: Apramycin, 25 μg/mL
  Growth temperature: 37°C
  Growth strain: DH5alpha
  Copy number: High Copy
Gene/Insert
  Gene/Insert name: MSMEG_0248
  Species: M. smegmatis
  Promoter: pmycTetO
  Tag / fusion protein: Gly-Ala Linker/Dendra2/1x Flag Tag (C terminal on insert)
  Cloning method: Ligation Independent Cloning
  Sequencing primers: 5′ TGATAGAGTTTGTCCTCCCTATCAG; 3′ TCCATATGCACCTTGACACG
Terms and licenses: Academic/Nonprofit Terms; Industry Terms: Not Available to Industry
Depositor comments: NCBI reference sequence: CP000480.1. 5' cloning site: Ase1, destroyed during cloning. 3' cloning site: HindIII, not destroyed during cloning
How to cite: pMSR:MSMEG_0248:Dendra was a gift from Keith Derbyshire & Joseph Wade (Addgene plasmid # 159007 ; http://n2t.net/addgene:159007 ; RRID:Addgene_159007)
