[The description below was written by a language model from this plasmid's Addgene catalogue record and pLannotate feature annotations shown in this document.]
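Description:
pMSR:MSMEG_0248:Dendra is a 5,969-nt shuttle plasmid built on the pMSR:Dendra backbone. It serves both as an E. coli expression vector and as an integrating mycobacterial expression vector that targets the L5 phage attachment site. In E. coli it replicates from a high-copy ColE1/pUC-type origin. Selection is with apramycin, through the aac(3)IV acetyltransferase gene, a marker that also works in mycobacteria. No mycobacterial plasmid origin is annotated. Instead, the backbone carries the mycobacteriophage L5 integrase gene and adjacent L5 sequence, which direct site-specific recombination of the plasmid into the host chromosome as a stable single copy.

The payload is the M. smegmatis open reading frame MSMEG_0248, inserted by ligation-independent cloning. The feature table does not annotate the gene itself, but it presumably occupies the unannotated stretch between the promoter region and Dendra2. It is fused at its C terminus, through a Gly-Ala linker, to the green-to-red photoconvertible fluorescent protein Dendra2 and a single FLAG epitope, with a T7 terminator fragment downstream. The record names the promoter as pmycTetO, a mycobacterial promoter bearing tet operators. The short "tight TRE" fragments flagged by the annotation software most likely correspond to these operator sequences rather than to a mammalian Tet-responsive promoter. A T7 promoter lies just downstream of them, which matches the stated purpose of T7-driven expression of the fusion in E. coli.

The plasmid belongs to a mycobacterial systems resource of tagged M. smegmatis genes. Its design supports fluorescence localisation of the protein and FLAG-based detection or purification. The record does not state the function of MSMEG_0248.
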