Features (pLannotate 1.2.2; 13 found; start..end, strand, type, name):
     15..32      +  promoter       tight TRE promoter (fragment): Tet-responsive promoter PTight, consisting of seven tet operator sequences followed by the minimal CMV promoter
     46..64      +  promoter       T7 promoter: promoter for bacteriophage T7 RNA polymerase
   1190..1876    +  CDS            Dendra2: Dendra2 is a photoconvertible green fluorescent protein published in 2006, derived from Dendronephthya sp.. It has high acid sensitivity.
   1916..1936    +  CDS            FLAG (fragment): FLAG® epitope tag, followed by an enterokinase cleavage site
   1945..1987    +  terminator     T7 terminator (fragment): transcription terminator for bacteriophage T7 RNA polymerase
   2193..2993    +  CDS            ApmR: aminoglycoside 3-N-acetyltransferase type IV ; aac(3)IV; confers resistance to apramycin (Paget and Davies, 1996)
   3060..3077    -  misc_feature   MCS (fragment): pBluescript multiple cloning site
   3118..3706    +  rep_origin     ori: high-copy-number ColE1/pMB1/pBR322/pUC origin of replication
   3874..3902    +  misc_feature   MCS (fragment): pUC18/19 multiple cloning site
   4462..5574    +  CDS            33: VINT_BPML5 - Also known as int. Protein inferred from homology: Swiss-Prot protein existence level 3. Integrase is necessary for integration of the phage into the host genome by site-specific recombination. From Mycobacterium phage L5 (Mycobacteriophage L5).
   5636..5740    -  CDS            32 (fragment): VG32_BPML5 - Protein predicted: Swiss-Prot protein existence level 4. From Mycobacterium phage L5 (Mycobacteriophage L5).
   5796..5900    +  CDS            Y4104_STRCO (fragment): Protein inferred from homology: Swiss-Prot protein existence level 3. From Streptomyces coelicolor (strain ATCC BAA-471 / A3(2) / M145).
   5958..8       +  promoter       tight TRE promoter (fragment) (across the origin): Tet-responsive promoter PTight, consisting of seven tet operator sequences followed by the minimal CMV promoter
>Addgene plasmid #159007 | pMSR:MSMEG_0248:Dendra | addgene full sequence | sequence record 315544 | Addgene NGS Result
TGATAGAGTTTGTCCTCCCTATCAGTGATAGATAGGCTTAAGGAGTAATACGACTCACTATAGGGAGAAG
GAGGCCATTATGTCACACGACGCGCAGGCGGACGCCGCCCGCGGCCGAGCGGGCTCTGCGCGCGGCAAGT
ACTGGTGGCTGCGCTGGGTGCTCATCGCCGTCGCGGTCGCGGTGCTCGGTGTCGAACTCACGCTGGTGTG
GGATCAGCTCGCCAAGGCGTGGAAGAGCCTGGTGTCTGCGAACGTGTGGTGGGTGCTGGCCGCGGTCGTC
GCGGCGATGGCCTCGATCCACAGCTTCGCCCAGATCCAGCGGACGCTGTTGCTGTCGGCCGGGGTTCAGG
TGCGGCAGTGGCGTTCGGAGGCCGCGTACTACGCGGGCAACGCGTTGTCGACGACGATGCCGGGCGGTCC
GGTGCTCTCGACGACGTTCATCTACCGGCAGCAACGCATATGGGGCGCATCGCCGTTGGTGGCGTCGTGG
CAGTTGGTGATGTCGGGTGTACTGCAGATCCTCGGCCTGGCGTTGCTCGGCCTGGGCGGGGCGTTCATGC
TGGGCGCGAGCAAGAACCCGCTGTCGCTGATCTTCTCGCTCGGCGGGTTGCTCGCGTTGGTGCTGCTCGG
CCAGGCCGTCGCGTCGCGGCCCGAGTTGATCGAGGGTATCGGCGTCAAGGTGCTGCACTGGGTGAACTCG
GTGCGCGGCAAGCCATCTGACACCGGGCTGGCCAAGTGGCGCGAGATCCTCAAACAGCTGGAGGCGGTCA
AGCTGGGCCGCCGCGACCTCACAGTGTCGTTCAGCTGGTCGATGTTCAACTGGATCGCCGACGTCGCGTG
CCTGGCGTTCGCGTGCTACGCCGCGGGCGGTCATCCGTCGCTGGCCGGGGTCACGGTGGCATACGCGGCC
GCGCGTGCGGTCGGGTCGATCCCGCTGATGCCCGGCGGCCTGCTGGTCGTGGAGGCCGTGCTGGTGCCCG
GTCTGGTGACTTCGGGGATGACGCTGGCCTCGGCCATCTCCGCGATGCTCATCTACCGCCTGATCAGCTG
GATCTTCATCTCCGCGATCGGGTGGGTGATCTTCTTCTTCATGTTCCGCACCGAGACCGATCTCGACGTC
GACAGGGTCGACCAGCACGAACCCGCACCCGAACGCCAGGAGCCCAACAAGCTTGGTGCGGCCGCGGGCA
ACACGCCTGGCATCAATCTGATCAAGGAGGACATGCGTGTCAAGGTGCATATGGAGGGCAACGTGAACGG
TCACGCCTTCGTGATCGAGGGGGAGGGTAAGGGTAAGCCTTACGAAGGGACCCAGACCGCCAACCTCACC
GTCAAGGAGGGCGCCCCTCTCCCATTCTCGTACGATATCCTCACTACCGCGGTGCATTACGGGAACCGCG
TGTTCACCAAGTACCCCGAGGATATCCCTGACTACTTCAAGCAGAGCTTCCCGGAGGGATACTCCTGGGA
GCGGACGATGACCTTCGAAGACAAGGGTATCTGTACGATCCGCAGCGACATCTCGCTGGAAGGGGACTGT
TTCTTCCAGAACGTCCGTTTCAAGGGGACCAACTTTCCGCCGAACGGCCCGGTCATGCAGAAGAAGACCC
TCAAGTGGGAGCCGAGCACGGAGAAGCTGCACGTTCGGGACGGCCTCCTGGTCGGCAACATCAACATGGC
GCTGCTGCTGGAAGGCGGCGGCCACTACCTATGCGACTTCAAGACCACGTACAAAGCGAAGAAGGTCGTC
CAGCTGCCCGACGCGCACTTCGTGGACCACCGCATCGAAATCCTGGGGAACGATTCGGACTACAACAAGG
TCAAGTTGTACGAGCACGCTGTGGCACGCTATAGCCCGCTCCCGTCGCAGGTCTGGTTCGAAGGCGGCGG
CGGGGAGAACCTGTATTTCCAGGACTACAAGGACGACGACGACAAGTGATTTAAATAACCCCTTGGGGCC
TCTAAACGGGTCTTGAGGGGTTTTTTGTTAACTAGCGTACGATCGAATTCCTGCAGCTCACGGTAACTGA
TGCCGTATTTGCAGTACCAGCGTACGGCCCACAGAATGATGTCACGCTGAAAATGCCGGCCTTTGAATGG
GTTCATGTGCAGCTCCATCAGCAAAAGGGGATGATAAGTTTATCACCACCGACTATTTGCAACAGTGCCG
TTGATCGTGCTATGATCGACTGATGTCATCAGCGGTGGAGTGCAATGTCGTGCAATACGAATGGCGAAAA
GCCGAGCTCATCGGTCAGCTTCTCAACCTTGGGGTTACCCCCGGCGGTGTGCTGCTGGTCCACAGCTCCT
TCCGTAGCGTCCGGCCCCTCGAAGATGGGCCACTTGGACTGATCGAGGCCCTGCGTGCTACGCTGGGTCC
GGGAGGGACGCTCGTCATGCCCTCGTGGTCAGGTCTGGACGACGAGCCGTTCGATCCTGCCACGTCGCCC
GTTACACCGGACCTTGGAGTTGTCTCTGACACATTCTGGCGCCTGCCAAATGTAAAGCGCAGCGCCCATC
CATTTGCCTTTGCGGCAGCGGGGCCACAGGCAGAGCAGATCATCTCTGATCCATTGCCCCTGCCACCTTA
CTCGCCTGCAAGCCCGGTCGCCCGTGTCCATGAACTCGATGGGCAGGTACTTCTCCTCGGCGTGGGACAC
GATGCCAACACGACGCTGCATCTTGCCGAGTTGATGGCAAAGGTTCCCTATGGGGTGCCGAGACACTGCA
CCATTCTTCAGGATGGCAAGTTGGTACGCGTCGATTATCTCGAGAATGACCACTGCTGTGAGCGCTTTGC
CTTGGCGGACAGGTGGCTCAAGGAGAAGAGCCTTCAGAAGGAAGGTCCAGTCGGTCATGCCTTTGCTCGG
TTGATCCGCTCCCGCGACATTGTGGCGACAGCCCTGGGTCAACTGGGCCGAGATCCGTTGATCTTCCTGC
ATCCGCCAGAGGCGGGATGCGAAGAATGCGATGCCGCTCGCCAGTCGATTGGCTGAGCTCATGAGCGGAG
AACGAGATGACGTTGGAGGGGCAAGGTCGCGCTGATTGCTGGGGCAACACGGGGGATCCACTAGTTCCAT
GAGCGTCAGACCCCGTAGAAAAGATCAAAGGATCTTCTTGAGATCCTTTTTTTCTGCGCGTAATCTGCTG
CTTGCAAACAAAAAAACCACCGCTACCAGCGGTGGTTTGTTTGCCGGATCAAGAGCTACCAACTCTTTTT
CCGAAGGTAACTGGCTTCAGCAGAGCGCAGATACCAAATACTGTCCTTCTAGTGTAGCCGTAGTTAGGCC
ACCACTTCAAGAACTCTGTAGCACCGCCTACATACCTCGCTCTGCTAATCCTGTTACCAGTGGCTGCTGC
CAGTGGCGATAAGTCGTGTCTTACCGGGTTGGACTCAAGACGATAGTTACCGGATAAGGCGCAGCGGTCG
GGCTGAACGGGGGGTTCGTGCACACAGCCCAGCTTGGAGCGAACGACCTACACCGAACTGAGATACCTAC
AGCGTGAGCTATGAGAAAGCGCCACGCTTCCCGAGGGGAGAAAGGCGGACAGGTATCCGGTAAGCGGCAG
GGTCGGAACAGGAGAGCGCACGAGGGAGCTTCCAGGGGGAAACGCCTGGTATCTTTATAGTCCTGTCGGG
TTTCGCCACCTCTGACTTGAGCGTCGATTTTTGTGATGCTCGTCAGGGGGGCGGAGCCTATGGAAAAACG
CCAGCAACGCGGCCTTTTTACGGTTCCTGGCCTTTTGCTGGCCTTTTGCTCACATGTTCTTTCCTGCGTT
ATCCCCTGATTCTGTGGATAACCGTATTACCGCCTTTGAGTGAGCTGATACCGCTCGCCGCAGCCGAACG
ACCGAGCGCAACGCGTGCGGCCGCGGTACCCGGGGATCCTCTAGAGTCGACCACCAAGGGCACCATCTCT
GCTTGGGCCACCCCGTTGGCCGCAGCCAGCTCGCTGAGAGCCGTGAACGACAGGGCGAACGCCAGCCCGC
CGACGGCGAGGGTTCCGACCGCTGCAACTCCCGGTGCAACCTTGTCCCGGTCTATTCTCTTCACTGCACC
AGCTCCAATCTGGTGTGAATGCCCCTCGTCTGTTCGCGCAGGCGGGGGGCTCTATTCGTTTGTCAGCATC
GAAAGTAGCCAGATCAGGGATGCGTTGCAACCGCGTATGCCCAGGTCAGAAGAGTCGCACAAGAGTTGCA
GACCCCTGGAAAGAAAAATGGCCAGAGGGCGAAAACACCCTCTGACCAGCGGAGCGGGCGACGGGAATCG
AACCCGCGTAGCTAGTTTGGAAGAATGGGTGTCTGCCGACCACATATGGGCCGGTCAAGATAGGTTTTTA
CCCCCTCTCGGCTGCATCCTCTAAGTGGAAAGAAATTGCAGGTCGTAGAAGCGCGTTGAAGCCTGAGAGT
TGCACAGGAGTTGCAACCCGGTAGCCTTGTTCACGACGAGAGGAGACCTAGTTGGCACGTCGCGGATGGG
GATCGCTGAAGACTCAGCGCAGCGGGAGGATCCAAGCCTCATACGTCAACCCGCAGGACGGTGTGAGGTA
CTACGCGCTGCAGACCTACGACAACAAGATGGACGCCGAAGCCTGGCTCGCGGGCGAGAAGCGGCTCATC
GAGATGGAGACCTGGACCCCTCCACAGGACCGGGCGAAGAAGGCAGCCGCCAGCGCCATCACGCTGGAGG
AGTACACCCGGAAGTGGCTCGTGGAGCGCGACCTCGCAGACGGCACCAGGGATCTGTACAGCGGGCACGC
GGAGCGCCGCATCTACCCGGTGCTAGGTGAAGTGGCGGTCACAGAGATGACGCCAGCTCTGGTGCGTGCG
TGGTGGGCCGGGATGGGTAGGAAGCACCCGACTGCCCGCCGGCATGCCTACAACGTCCTCCGGGCGGTGA
TGAACACAGCGGTCGAGGACAAGCTGATCGCAGAGAACCCGTGCCGGATCGAGCAGAAGGCAGCCGATGA
GCGCGACGTAGAGGCGCTGACGCCTGAGGAGCTGGACATCGTCGCCGCTGAGATCTTCGAGCACTACCGG
ATCGCGGCATACATCCTGGCGTGGACGAGCCTCCGGTTCGGAGAGCTGATCGAGCTTCGCCGCAAGGACA
TCGTGGACGACGGCATGACGATGAAGCTCCGGGTGCGCCGTGGCGCTTCCCGCGTGGGGAACAAGATCGT
CGTTGGCAACGCCAAGACCGTCCGGTCGAAGCGTCCTGTGACGGTTCCGCCTCACGTCGCGGAGATGATC
CGAGCGCACATGAAGGACCGTACGAAGATGAACAAGGGCCCCGAGGCATTCCTGGTGACCACGACGCAGG
GCAACCGGCTGTCGAAGTCCGCGTTCACCAAGTCGCTGAAGCGTGGCTACGCCAAGATCGGTCGGCCGGA
ACTCCGCATCCACGACCTCCGCGCTGTCGGCGCTACGTTCGCCGCTCAGGCAGGTGCGACGACCAAGGAG
CTGATGGCCCGTCTCGGTCACACGACTCCTAGGATGGCGATGAAGTACCAGATGGCGTCTGAGGCCCGCG
ACGAGGCTATCGCTGAGGCGATGTCCAAGCTGGCCAAGACCTCCTGAAACGCAAAAAGCCCCCCTCCCAA
GGACACTGAGTCCTAAAGAGGGGGGTTTCTTGTCAGTACGCGAAGAACCACGCCTGGCCGCGAGCGCCAG
CACCGCCGCTCTGTGCGGAGACCTGGGCACCAGCCCCGCCGCCGCCAGGAGCATTGCCGTTCCCGCCAGA
AATCTAGACGGTGACCACAACGCGCCCGCTTTGATCGGGGACGTCGAAATATTGGATCGTCGGCACCGTC
ACGGCCGTGGGAGGCGGCACGATCCGCGACGTGATGATCGGCCGCATCCCCACGGTGCTGCGCAGTGAGC
TCTACGCCATCCCGGCGTTGATCTGTGCGTTCGCACGCACAGGCCCGGTGTGAGAAGGGTCTCTGACGAG
CGGGAGAACTCCCTATCAG
