>Addgene plasmid #159007 | pMSR:MSMEG_0248:Dendra | depositor partial sequence | sequence record 306949 | insert sequence
ATGTCACACGACGCGCAGGCGGACGCCGCCCGCGGCCGAGCGGGCTCTGCGCGCGGCAAGTACTGGTGGC
TGCGCTGGGTGCTCATCGCCGTCGCGGTCGCGGTGCTCGGTGTCGAACTCACGCTGGTGTGGGATCAGCT
CGCCAAGGCGTGGAAGAGCCTGGTGTCTGCGAACGTGTGGTGGGTGCTGGCCGCGGTCGTCGCGGCGATG
GCCTCGATCCACAGCTTCGCCCAGATCCAGCGGACGCTGTTGCTGTCGGCCGGGGTTCAGGTGCGGCAGT
GGCGTTCGGAGGCCGCGTACTACGCGGGCAACGCGTTGTCGACGACGATGCCGGGCGGTCCGGTGCTCTC
GACGACGTTCATCTACCGGCAGCAACGCATATGGGGCGCATCGCCGTTGGTGGCGTCGTGGCAGTTGGTG
ATGTCGGGTGTACTGCAGATCCTCGGCCTGGCGTTGCTCGGCCTGGGCGGGGCGTTCATGCTGGGCGCGA
GCAAGAACCCGCTGTCGCTGATCTTCTCGCTCGGCGGGTTGCTCGCGTTGGTGCTGCTCGGCCAGGCCGT
CGCGTCGCGGCCCGAGTTGATCGAGGGTATCGGCGTCAAGGTGCTGCACTGGGTGAACTCGGTGCGCGGC
AAGCCATCTGACACCGGGCTGGCCAAGTGGCGCGAGATCCTCAAACAGCTGGAGGCGGTCAAGCTGGGCC
GCCGCGACCTCACAGTGTCGTTCAGCTGGTCGATGTTCAACTGGATCGCCGACGTCGCGTGCCTGGCGTT
CGCGTGCTACGCCGCGGGCGGTCATCCGTCGCTGGCCGGGGTCACGGTGGCATACGCGGCCGCGCGTGCG
GTCGGGTCGATCCCGCTGATGCCCGGCGGCCTGCTGGTCGTGGAGGCCGTGCTGGTGCCCGGTCTGGTGA
CTTCGGGGATGACGCTGGCCTCGGCCATCTCCGCGATGCTCATCTACCGCCTGATCAGCTGGATCTTCAT
CTCCGCGATCGGGTGGGTGATCTTCTTCTTCATGTTCCGCACCGAGACCGATCTCGACGTCGACAGGGTC
GACCAGCACGAACCCGCACCCGAACGCCAGGAGCCCAAC
